Addgene plasmid #217105: pCMV-AgaP12-Tn
Purpose: Mammalian expression vector for expression of transposase (CMV promoter)
Depositing lab: Haoyi Wang. Depositing organization: Institute of Zoology, Chinese Academy of Sciences. Publication: Heterologous survey of 130 DNA transposons in human cells highlights their functional divergence and expands the genome engineering toolbox. Zhang T, Tan S, Tang N, Li Y, Zhang C, Sun J, Guo Y, Gao H, Cai Y, Sun W, Wang C, Fu L, Ma H, Wu Y, Hu X, Zhang X, Gee P, Yan W, Zhao Y, Chen Q, Guo B, Wang H, Zhang YE. Cell. 2024 Jul 11;187(14):3741-3760.e30. doi: 10.1016/j.cell.2024.05.007. Epub 2024 Jun 5. PubMed 38843831.
Backbone
  Vector backbone: pCMV
  Vector type: Mammalian Expression
Growth in bacteria
  Bacterial resistance: Ampicillin, 100 μg/mL
  Growth temperature: 37°C
  Growth strain: DH5alpha
  Copy number: High Copy
Gene/Insert
  Gene/Insert name: AgaP12 transposase
  Species: Synthetic
  Cloning method: Restriction Enzyme; 5′ cloning site Unknown (unknown if destroyed); 3′ cloning site Unknown (unknown if destroyed)
Terms and licenses: Academic/Nonprofit Terms; Industry Terms: Not Available to Industry
How to cite: pCMV-AgaP12-Tn was a gift from Haoyi Wang (Addgene plasmid # 217105 ; http://n2t.net/addgene:217105 ; RRID:Addgene_217105)
