[The description below was written by a language model from this plasmid's Addgene catalogue record and pLannotate feature annotations shown in this document.]
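Description:
pCMV-AgaP12-Tn is a mammalian expression plasmid of about 7.2 kb, built on a pCMV backbone, that delivers the AgaP12 transposase to cultured mammalian cells by transfection. It is maintained in E. coli through a high-copy ColE1/pUC-type origin and selected with ampicillin via the β-lactamase gene and its native promoter. An f1 phage origin is also present, along with leftover cloning-vector elements (lac promoter/operator, CAP site, short lacI and bom fragments) that play no role in the mammalian expression function.

The expression cassette consists of the human cytomegalovirus immediate-early enhancer and promoter, followed by a T7 promoter, an unannotated stretch of roughly 2.7 kb, an antisense SP6 promoter and the bovine growth hormone polyadenylation signal. The annotation software did not label the transposase coding sequence, but its position between the T7 and SP6 sites is where the synthetic AgaP12 open reading frame would be expected. The very short "LC3A" and "5' LTR" hits in this area are probably incidental matches rather than functional parts. Downstream, an SV40 early promoter and SV40 poly(A) signal flank only a fragment of a bleomycin-family resistance gene, so the record does not support a working mammalian selection marker. No epitope tags or reporters are annotated.

The plasmid comes from a survey of DNA transposons tested heterologously in human cells for genome engineering. It serves as the transposase source, presumably used alongside a separate plasmid carrying the matching transposon ends, although no such partner is named in the record.
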