Features (pLannotate 1.2.2; 20 found; start..end, strand, type, name):
      6..385     +  enhancer       CMV enhancer: human cytomegalovirus immediate early enhancer
    386..589     +  promoter       CMV promoter: human cytomegalovirus (CMV) immediate early promoter
    585..618     +  LTR            5' LTR (truncated) (fragment): truncated 5' long terminal repeat (LTR) from HIV-1
    634..652     +  promoter       T7 promoter: promoter for bacteriophage T7 RNA polymerase
   2900..2917    +  CDS            LC3A (fragment): human LC3 protein; MAP1LC3A; Atg8 family member found on autophagosomes
   3389..3407    -  promoter       SP6 promoter: promoter for bacteriophage SP6 RNA polymerase
   3433..3657    +  polyA_signal   bGH poly(A) signal: bovine growth hormone polyadenylation signal
   3661..3682    +  promoter       SV40 promoter (fragment): SV40 enhancer and early promoter
   3703..4131    +  rep_origin     f1 ori (sequence partly withheld): f1 bacteriophage origin of replication; arrow indicates direction of (+) strand synthesis
   4145..4474    +  promoter       SV40 promoter: SV40 enhancer and early promoter
   4487..4645    +  CDS            ble (fragment): BLE_KLEPN - Experimental evidence at protein level: Swiss-Prot protein existence level 1. Binding protein with a strong affinity to the bleomycin family of antibiotics. Binds to CL990; an antimitotic-antibiotic compound. From Klebsiella pneumoniae.
   4640..4761    +  polyA_signal   SV40 poly(A) signal: SV40 polyadenylation signal
   4834..4850    -  protein_bind   lac operator: The lac repressor binds to the lac operator to inhibit transcription in E. coli. This inhibition can be relieved by adding lactose or isopropyl-β-D-thiogalactopyranoside (IPTG). lac repressor encoded by lacI
   4858..4888    -  promoter       lac promoter: promoter for the E. coli lac operon
   4903..4924    -  protein_bind   CAP binding site: CAP binding activates transcription in the presence of cAMP. E. coli catabolite activator protein
   4937..5029    -  CDS            lacI (fragment): lac repressor; lacI; The lac repressor binds to the lac operator to inhibit transcription in E. coli. This inhibition can be relieved by adding lactose or isopropyl-β-D-thiogalactopyranoside (IPTG).
   5212..5800    -  rep_origin     ori: high-copy-number ColE1/pMB1/pBR322/pUC origin of replication
   5971..6831    -  CDS            AmpR: β-lactamase; bla; confers resistance to ampicillin, carbenicillin, and related antibiotics
   6832..6936    -  promoter       AmpR promoter: bla
   6995..7047    -  misc_feature   bom (fragment): basis of mobility region from pBR322
>Addgene plasmid #217105 | pCMV-AgaP12-Tn | addgene full sequence | sequence record 442915 | Addgene NGS Result
GCGTTGACATTGATTATTGACTAGTTATTAATAGTAATCAATTACGGGGTCATTAGTTCATAGCCCATAT
ATGGAGTTCCGCGTTACATAACTTACGGTAAATGGCCCGCCTGGCTGACCGCCCAACGACCCCCGCCCAT
TGACGTCAATAATGACGTATGTTCCCATAGTAACGCCAATAGGGACTTTCCATTGACGTCAATGGGTGGA
GTATTTACGGTAAACTGCCCACTTGGCAGTACATCAAGTGTATCATATGCCAAGTACGCCCCCTATTGAC
GTCAATGACGGTAAATGGCCCGCCTGGCATTATGCCCAGTACATGACCTTATGGGACTTTCCTACTTGGC
AGTACATCTACGTATTAGTCATCGCTATTACCATGGTGATGCGGTTTTGGCAGTACATCAATGGGCGTGG
ATAGCGGTTTGACTCACGGGGATTTCCAAGTCTCCACCCCATTGACGTCAATGGGAGTTTGTTTTGGCAC
CAAAATCAACGGGACTTTCCAAAATGTCGTAACAACTCCGCCCCATTGACGCAAATGGGCGGTAGGCGTG
TACGGTGGGAGGTCTATATAAGCAGAGCTCTCTGGCTAACTAGAGAACCCACTGCTTACTGGCTTATCGA
AATTAATACGACTCACTATAGGGAGACCCAAGCTTGGTACCGAGCTCGGATCCACTAGTAACGGCCGCCA
GTGTGCTGGAATTCGCCGCCACCATGCCTGTGCCTTGTAGCGTTAGCCTGTGTGGCAACAACCCCAGAAA
CGTGAAGAAGAGAGCCCTGGAGATCAGCTTCCACATCTTCCCCAACTACGACCCTCTGAGACACGCTTGG
GTGCAGTTCTGCAACAGAGAGGAGAACTGGGAGCCCAGCAAGAGGGACGTGATCTGCAGCGCCCACTTCC
AGGAAAGCGACTTCCAGATGCCCGAAAGCGGAATTGTGGGCGGAAAGGTGCTGAGAAGAACCCTGTTCCC
CAACGGCAAATTCCTGCTGGCCTACTTCCCTAACGACGACACCACCAACATCCTGTGCTTCTGCTGGCTT
CTGGCCATTCCCAGCATTCACAGCGTTCTGAGCAGCGAGATCGAGAACAGAGAGGAGGTGAGCAGCGAAA
ACTTCGTGCCCAGCACAAGCGATACTCTGCTGGTGAGCGACGTGAGCAACATCCCCCAGAATACCAGCAC
CGCCTTCCTGAAGGAGAACATCAAGCTGAGAGAGGCCAACAAGAGACTGAAGGCCACCCTGAGCCATATT
GCCAGCGAGAACTACCAGCTGAAGAAGAAGGTGCAGGACCTGGAGAAGGAGCTGAACAGCATCAAGAACA
GCAGCATCCCTCCCAGCGACCTGATTCCCAAGATGAAGAACATGCTGAAGAGCACCCTGACCAGCAATCA
GGTGGACCTGATCATCGGCGAGAAGAAGAGAGTGAGATGGACCAAGGAGGAGATCAGCAGAGCCCTGACC
CTGAGATACTTCGGCAAGAAGGCCTACGACTACGTGAAGGACGACCTGAAGATCTACCTGCCTAGCCCTA
GCACCCTGCAGAAATACGCCAGAACCTTCAAGCTGAGAGAGGGCATCCTGGAAGACGTGCTGGTGTTCAT
GGGCAACTTCGTGAGCAGCCTGAGCAGCAGGGACGCTGAGTGCATCCTGAGCTTCGACGAGATGAAGATC
AAGAACGTGATGGAGTACGACCCTAGCGCCGACGAAGTGATTGGACCCTACAACTACATCCAGGTGGTGA
TGGCCAGAGCCCTGTTCAAGAACTGGAAGCAGCCCATCTACATCGGCTTCGACAAGAAGATGACCAAGGA
GATCCTGATGAACATCATCATCAAGCTGGACGAGAAGAAGATCAACGTGGCCGGCATCGTGTCTGATAAC
TGCAGCAGCAACATCAGCTGCTGGAGAGATCTGGGAGCCCACGATTACACCAAGCCCTACTTCGAGCACC
CCATCACCAAGAAGAACATCTACGTGAGCCCTGACGCTCCTCACCTGCTGAAACTGCTGAGAAACTGGTT
CATCGACCACGGCTTCGTGTTCAACGGCACCATCGTGACAGCTCAGCCCCTGAGAGATCTGGTTGAGGGC
AGACTGGGAGCTGAAATCACCCCCCTGTTCAAGCTGAATACCGGCCACCTGGAACTTTCTAGCCAGGAGA
GACAGAACGTGAGAAGAGCTGCCGAGCTGCTGAGCAGAACAACCGCTGTGAGCCTGAGAAGATACATGCC
CAAGGAGAAGGAGCTGGCCGACATCATCGAGATGGTGGACCTGTGGTTCAGCGTGAGCAACAGCTTTCAC
CCCAACGCCAAGCTGCACTACAAGAGAAGCTACACCGCCAGCGAGGACCAACTTAAGGCTCTGGACGACA
TGTTCAACTTCATCGCCAACATGATCGTGGTGGGCAAGAAGAACATGCAGGTGTTCCAGAAGAGCATCCT
GATGCAGATCAACAGCCTGAAGATGCTGTTCGTGGACATGAAGGCCAAGCACGACATCAACTACCTGAGC
ACCCACAAGCTGAACCAGGACCTGCTGGAGAACTTCTTCAGCCAGCTGAGACAAAAGGGCGGCACCTATG
ATCATCCTAGCCCCCTGAACTGCATCTACAGAATCAGACTGATGATCCTGGGCAAAAGCCCCAGCGTGCT
GAAAAGCGTGACCGACAACGAGAACAACAAGAAGAACATCGAGCCCGACGTGTTTGTTACAAGCGCCGAC
TTCGAGAATGAGACAGACCAGCTGAACGAGATCTGCGTGAGCCAGGAGCATTATGTGAGCGCCACCATCT
TTCATGAGGCCGAGATTGTGCCTAGCCTGCTGGACTTTGACGCTACAGACGCCGACGATGAGTTCAGCGC
CACCAACTTCGACAGCCTGTTCATCCTGAACGAGCAGGAGAAAGACGGCCTGGAGTACATCATCGGCTAC
ATCGGCAGAAAGTTCAGAGACAAGTACCCCTACCTGGGCCAGTATACCTGCAACCTGACCGAGGACCACT
GTTACAGCCAGCCTCAGAGCTACGTGGAGCACATTTCTGCTGGCGGCCTGTATAAACCTAGCGCCAGCTT
CCTGGATCAGGGCCTGAAGATGGAGGAGATCTTCCAGAGAACCCACAAGGACGGCAAGCTGATCCAGAGC
AAGAGAATCGTGAACACCCTGACCGACCTGCTGCAAACCCACTTCCCCGATTTCCCCATCGAGATCCTGA
AGACCTTCGCCAAGCTGAGAATCATCATGAGAATGCGGTTCTTCAACATCAAGAAGGAGGAGATCAGAAG
AAACAAGAAGAGAAAGACCCCCATGGAGAGACAAGCCGCCAAGAAGTTCAGAAGAATCGTGAACGCGGCC
GCTCGAGCATGCATCTAGAGGGCCCTATTCTATAGTGTCACCTAAATGCTAGAGCTCGCTGATCAGCCTC
GACTGTGCCTTCTAGTTGCCAGCCATCTGTTGTTTGCCCCTCCCCCGTGCCTTCCTTGACCCTGGAAGGT
GCCACTCCCACTGTCCTTTCCTAATAAAATGAGGAAATTGCATCGCATTGTCTGAGTAGGTGTCATTCTA
TTCTGGGGGGTGGGGTGGGGCAGGACAGCAAGGGGGAGGATTGGGAAGACAATAGCAGGCATGCTGGGGA
TGCGGTGGGCTCTATGGCTTCTGAGGCGGAAAGAACCAGCTGGGGCTCTAGGGGGTATCCCC
[124 nt withheld, positions 3703-3826]
C
[91 nt withheld, positions 3828-3918]
A
[49 nt withheld, positions 3920-3968]
CCTTTGACGTTGGAGTCCACGTTCTTT
[37 nt withheld, positions 3996-4032]
ACCCTATCTCGGTCTATTCTTTTGATTTATAAGGGATTTTGCCGATTTCGGCCTATTGGTTAAAAAATGA
GCTGATTTAACAAAAATTTAACGCGAATTAATTCTGTGGAATGTGTGTCAGTTAGGGTGTGGAAAGTCCC
CAGGCTCCCCAGCAGGCAGAAGTATGCAAAGCATGCATCTCAATTAGTCAGCAACCAGGTGTGGAAAGTC
CCCAGGCTCCCCAGCAGGCAGAAGTATGCAAAGCATGCATCTCAATTAGTCAGCAACCATAGTCCCGCCC
CTAACTCCGCCCATCCCGCCCCTAACTCCGCCCAGTTCCGCCCATTCTCCGCCCCATGGCTGACTAATTT
TTTTTATTTATGCAGAGGCCGAGGCCGCCTCTGCCTCTGAGCTATTCCAGAAGTAGTGAGGAGGCTTTTT
TGGAGGCCTAGGCTTTTGCAAAAAGCTCCCCGAAATGACCGACCAAGCGACGCCCAACCTGCCATCACGA
GATTTCGATTCCACCGCCGCCTTCTATGAAAGGTTGGGCTTCGGAATCGTTTTCCGGGACGCCGGCTGGA
TGATCCTCCAGCGCGGGGATCTCATGCTGGAGTTCTTCGCCCACCCCAACTTGTTTATTGCAGCTTATAA
TGGTTACAAATAAAGCAATAGCATCACAAATTTCACAAATAAAGCATTTTTTTCACTGCATTCTAGTTGT
GGTTTGTCCAAACTCATCAATGTATCTTATCATGTCTGTATACCGTCGACCTCTAGCTAGAGCTTGGCGT
AATCATGGTCATAGCTGTTTCCTGTGTGAAATTGTTATCCGCTCACAATTCCACACAACATACGAGCCGG
AAGCATAAAGTGTAAAGCCTGGGGTGCCTAATGAGTGAGCTAACTCACATTAATTGCGTTGCGCTCACTG
CCCGCTTTCCAGTCGGGAAACCTGTCGTGCCAGCTGCATTAATGAATCGGCCAACGCGCGGGGAGAGGCG
GTTTGCGTATTGGGCGCTCTTCCGCTTCCTCGCTCACTGACTCGCTGCGCTCGGTCGTTCGGCTGCGGCG
AGCGGTATCAGCTCACTCAAAGGCGGTAATACGGTTATCCACAGAATCAGGGGATAACGCAGGAAAGAAC
ATGTGAGCAAAAGGCCAGCAAAAGGCCAGGAACCGTAAAAAGGCCGCGTTGCTGGCGTTTTTCCATAGGC
TCCGCCCCCCTGACGAGCATCACAAAAATCGACGCTCAAGTCAGAGGTGGCGAAACCCGACAGGACTATA
AAGATACCAGGCGTTTCCCCCTGGAAGCTCCCTCGTGCGCTCTCCTGTTCCGACCCTGCCGCTTACCGGA
TACCTGTCCGCCTTTCTCCCTTCGGGAAGCGTGGCGCTTTCTCATAGCTCACGCTGTAGGTATCTCAGTT
CGGTGTAGGTCGTTCGCTCCAAGCTGGGCTGTGTGCACGAACCCCCCGTTCAGCCCGACCGCTGCGCCTT
ATCCGGTAACTATCGTCTTGAGTCCAACCCGGTAAGACACGACTTATCGCCACTGGCAGCAGCCACTGGT
AACAGGATTAGCAGAGCGAGGTATGTAGGCGGTGCTACAGAGTTCTTGAAGTGGTGGCCTAACTACGGCT
ACACTAGAAGAACAGTATTTGGTATCTGCGCTCTGCTGAAGCCAGTTACCTTCGGAAAAAGAGTTGGTAG
CTCTTGATCCGGCAAACAAACCACCGCTGGTAGCGGTGGTTTTTTTGTTTGCAAGCAGCAGATTACGCGC
AGAAAAAAAGGATCTCAAGAAGATCCTTTGATCTTTTCTACGGGGTCTGACGCTCAGTGGAACGAAAACT
CACGTTAAGGGATTTTGGTCATGAGATTATCAAAAAGGATCTTCACCTAGATCCTTTTAAATTAAAAATG
AAGTTTTAAATCAATCTAAAGTATATATGAGTAAACTTGGTCTGACAGTTACCAATGCTTAATCAGTGAG
GCACCTATCTCAGCGATCTGTCTATTTCGTTCATCCATAGTTGCCTGACTCCCCGTCGTGTAGATAACTA
CGATACGGGAGGGCTTACCATCTGGCCCCAGTGCTGCAATGATACCGCGAGACCCACGCTCACCGGCTCC
AGATTTATCAGCAATAAACCAGCCAGCCGGAAGGGCCGAGCGCAGAAGTGGTCCTGCAACTTTATCCGCC
TCCATCCAGTCTATTAATTGTTGCCGGGAAGCTAGAGTAAGTAGTTCGCCAGTTAATAGTTTGCGCAACG
TTGTTGCCATTGCTACAGGCATCGTGGTGTCACGCTCGTCGTTTGGTATGGCTTCATTCAGCTCCGGTTC
CCAACGATCAAGGCGAGTTACATGATCCCCCATGTTGTGCAAAAAAGCGGTTAGCTCCTTCGGTCCTCCG
ATCGTTGTCAGAAGTAAGTTGGCCGCAGTGTTATCACTCATGGTTATGGCAGCACTGCATAATTCTCTTA
CTGTCATGCCATCCGTAAGATGCTTTTCTGTGACTGGTGAGTACTCAACCAAGTCATTCTGAGAATAGTG
TATGCGGCGACCGAGTTGCTCTTGCCCGGCGTCAATACGGGATAATACCGCGCCACATAGCAGAACTTTA
AAAGTGCTCATCATTGGAAAACGTTCTTCGGGGCGAAAACTCTCAAGGATCTTACCGCTGTTGAGATCCA
GTTCGATGTAACCCACTCGTGCACCCAACTGATCTTCAGCATCTTTTACTTTCACCAGCGTTTCTGGGTG
AGCAAAAACAGGAAGGCAAAATGCCGCAAAAAAGGGAATAAGGGCGACACGGAAATGTTGAATACTCATA
CTCTTCCTTTTTCAATATTATTGAAGCATTTATCAGGGTTATTGTCTCATGAGCGGATACATATTTGAAT
GTATTTAGAAAAATAAACAAATAGGGGTTCCGCGCACATTTCCCCGAAAAGTGCCACCTGACGTCGACGG
ATCGGGAGATCTCCCGATCCCCTATGGTGCACTCTCAGTACAATCTGCTCTGATGCCGCATAGTTAAGCC
AGTATCTGCTCCCTGCTTGTGTGTTGGAGGTCGCTGAGTAGTGCGCGAGCAAAATTTAAGCTACAACAAG
GCAAGGCTTGACCGACAATTGCATGAAGAATCTGCTTAGGGTTAGGCGTTTTGCGCTGCTTCGCGATGTA
CGGGCCAGATATAC
